Addgene plasmid #35232: pde3b_R (OZ592)
Depositing lab: Keith Joung. Depositing organization: Massachusetts General Hospital. Publication: Rapid "open-source" engineering of customized zinc-finger nucleases for highly efficient gene modification. Maeder ML, Thibodeau-Beganny S, Osiak A, Wright DA, Anthony RM, Eichtinger M, Jiang T, Foley JE, Winfrey RJ, Townsend JA, Unger-Wallace E, Sander JD, Muller-Lerch F, Fu F, Pearlberg J, Goebel C, Dassie JP, Pruett-Miller SM, Porteus MH, Sgroi DC, Iafrate AJ, Dobbs D, McCray PB, Cathomen T, Voytas DF, Joung JK. Mol Cell. 2008 Jul 25. 31(2):294-301. 10.1016/j.molcel.2008.06.016 PubMed 18657511.
Backbone
  Vector backbone: MG414
  Backbone size w/o insert (bp): 5493
  Vector type: Zebrafish Targeting
Growth in bacteria
  Bacterial resistance: Kanamycin, 50 μg/mL
  Growth temperature: 37°C
  Growth strain: XL1 Blue
  Growth instructions: Requires a bacterial strain such as XL1 Blue, that expresses the lacIq allele of lac repressor
  Copy number: Low Copy
Gene/Insert
  Gene/Insert name: Zinc finger array targeting pde3b (alt name: pde3b)
  Species: D. rerio (zebrafish)
  Insert size (bp): 270
  Entrez Gene: pde3b
  Cloning method: Restriction Enzyme; 5′ cloning site XbaI (not destroyed); 3′ cloning site BamHI (not destroyed)
  Sequencing primers: 5′ OK.61 GGGTAGTACGATGACGGAACCTGTC
Terms and licenses: Academic/Nonprofit Terms; Industry Terms: Not Available to Industry
Depositor comments: This plasmid encodes a zinc finger array targeting half of a target sequence in the zebrafish gene pde3b. Please note that this plasmid does NOT contain the pde3b sequence. Users must order the complementary plasmid pde3b_L (OZ591) [Addgene plasmid 35231] in order to create a zinc finger nuclease (ZFN) pair to introduce targeted mutations into this specific zebrafish gene. Users will also need to clone the zinc finger (ZF) insert of this plasmid into a zinc finger nuclease (ZFN) vector to express a FOKI fusion product. Examples of possible ZFN expression vectors that can be used are: pST1374 (Addgene plasmid 13426), pMLM290/292 (Addgene plasmids 21872 & 21873), pMLM800/802 (Addgene plasmids 27202 & 27203). The difference between pMLM800/802 and pMLM290/292 is the length of the “spacer” sequence in the full ZFN target site. If the spacer is 7 bp, scientists should use pMLM800/802. If the spacer is 5 or 6 bps, scientists should use pMLM290/292. pMLM290/292 is identical to pST1374 except that it harbors two mutations in the FokI nuclease domain (Q486E, I499L; aka the “-“ mutation see Miller et al., Nat. Biotech 2007, PMID 17603475) which confers heterodimeric behavior on these domains This zinc finger array was tested for binding activity to the sequence 5'-GAGGGTGAG-3' in a bacterial two hybrid assay, and resulted in 4.3 fold activation. However, this array has not yet been tested for activity as a zinc finger nuclease (i.e. for its ability to induce mutations at the intended locus). Scientists using this zinc finger array in a publication should notify and acknowledge NIH grant number R01 GM088040 in the publication. Other Articles: "Oligomerized pool engineering (OPEN): an 'open-source' protocol for making customized zinc-finger arrays." Maeder ML et al. (Nat Protoc. 2009 Sept 17. 4(10):1471-1501. Pubmed ID: 19798082) "Targeted mutagenesis in zebrafish using customized zinc-finger nucleases." Foley JE et al. (Nat Protoc. 2009 Dec 3. 4(12):1855-1867. Pubmed ID: 20010934)
How to cite: pde3b_R (OZ592) was a gift from Keith Joung (Addgene plasmid # 35232 ; http://n2t.net/addgene:35232 ; RRID:Addgene_35232)
