[The description below was written by a language model from this plasmid's Addgene catalogue record.]
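Description:
pde3b_R (OZ592) is a low-copy bacterial plasmid built on the MG414 backbone (about 5.5 kb without insert) and selected with kanamycin. It carries a roughly 270 bp insert encoding an engineered zinc finger array, cloned between XbaI and BamHI sites that both remain intact. The array recognises one half-site (the "right" half) of a target in the zebrafish gene pde3b. The plasmid does not contain any pde3b sequence itself. The record notes that it needs a host expressing the lacIq allele of lac repressor, which suggests lac-regulated expression. However, the promoter, origin of replication and other backbone features are not stated, and no feature table is provided.

The array comes from the OPEN (Oligomerized Pool Engineering) approach to making customised zinc finger proteins. It was tested for binding to its nine-base-pair target in a bacterial two-hybrid assay, where it gave 4.3-fold activation. It has not been tested as a nuclease, so its ability to induce mutations at the intended locus is unconfirmed.

The plasmid serves as a source of the zinc finger coding segment rather than as a ready-to-use nuclease. To use it, the insert must be subcloned into a separate expression vector that fuses it to the FokI cleavage domain, and the choice of vector depends on the length of the spacer between the two half-sites. Some of the suggested recipient vectors carry FokI mutations that enforce heterodimer formation. The resulting fusion must then be paired with one made from the complementary left-half plasmid, pde3b_L (OZ591). Together the two form a zinc finger nuclease pair for targeted mutagenesis of pde3b in zebrafish.
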