>Addgene plasmid #35232 | pde3b_R (OZ592) | depositor partial sequence | sequence record 42888 | pde3b_R (OZ592) sequence 270 bps
TCTAGACCCGGGGAGCGCCCCTTCCAGTGTCGCATTTGCATGCGGAACTTTTCGCGTAACACCAACTTGA
CCCGTCATACCCGTACTCATACCGGTGAAAAACCGTTTCAGTGTCGGATCTGTATGCGAAATTTCTCCGA
AGCACATCATTTGTCTCGTCATCTACGTACGCACACCGGCGAGAAGCCATTCCAATGCCGAATATGCATG
CGCAACTTCAGTCGTGGTGACAACTTGAAACGTCACCTAAAAACCCACCTGAGGGGATCC
