>Addgene plasmid #35232 | pde3b_R (OZ592) | addgene partial sequence | sequence record 44586 | OK-61
AAAATCCAAGCTTTGGCGGCCGCTGACTACAAAGACGATGATGACAAATCTAGACCCGGGGAGCGCCCCT
TCCAGTGTCGCATTTGCATGCGGAACTTTTCGCGTAACACCAACTTGACCCGTCATACCCGTACTCATAC
CGGTGAAAAACCGTTTCAGTGTCGGATCTGTATGCGAAATTTCTCCGAAGCACATCATTTGTCTCGTCAT
CTACGTACGCACACCGGCGAGAAGCCATTCCAATGCCGAATATGCATGCGCAACTTCAGTCGTGGTGACA
ACTTGAAACGTCACCTAAAAACCCACCTGAGGGGATCCTCTGCACAGTAGTAACTAGAGACTAGAAAAAG
GCCGACAAGTCCCGCTCCGCTGAAGATCCTGGCGTAATAGCGAAGAGGCCCGCACCGATCGCCCTTCCCA
ACAGTTGCGCAGCCTGAATGGCGAATGGG
[124 nt withheld, positions 450-573]
C
[91 nt withheld, positions 575-665]
A
[49 nt withheld, positions 667-715]
CCTTTGACGTTGGAGTCCACGTTCTTT
[37 nt withheld, positions 743-779]
ACCCTATCTCGGTCTATTCTTTTGATTTATAAGGGATTT
